>Addgene plasmid #126960 | pJUMP29-1A(sfGFP) | addgene full sequence | sequence record 248017 | Addgene NGS Result
TTAATTAAGGAGTTTTGCAGGTGCCTTGGAACACCTGCTTTTCGCTGAATTCGCGGCCGCTTCTAGAGCG
TCTCTGGAGTGAGACCGGAGTTGACGGCTAGCTCAGTCCTAGGTACAGTGCTAGCGTACTTGTTTAACTT
TAAGAAGGAGATATACAATGGTAGCCCGTAAAGGCGAAGAGCTGTTCACTGGTGTCGTCCCTATTCTGGT
GGAACTGGATGGTGATGTCAACGGTCATAAGTTTTCCGTGCGTGGCGAGGGTGAAGGTGACGCAACTAAT
GGTAAACTGACGCTGAAGTTCATCTGTACTACTGGTAAACTGCCGGTACCTTGGCCGACTCTGGTAACGA
CGCTGACTTATGGTGTTCAGTGCTTTGCTCGTTATCCGGACCATATGAAGCAGCATGACTTCTTCAAGTC
CGCCATGCCGGAAGGCTATGTGCAGGAACGCACGATTTCCTTTAAGGATGACGGCACGTACAAAACGCGT
GCGGAAGTGAAATTTGAAGGCGATACCCTGGTAAACCGCATTGAGCTGAAAGGCATTGACTTTAAAGAAG
ATGGCAATATCCTGGGCCATAAGCTGGAATACAATTTTAACAGCCACAATGTTTACATCACCGCCGATAA
ACAAAAAAATGGCATTAAAGCGAATTTTAAAATTCGCCACAACGTGGAGGATGGCAGCGTGCAGCTGGCT
GATCACTACCAGCAAAACACTCCAATCGGTGATGGTCCTGTTCTGCTGCCAGACAATCACTATCTGAGCA
CGCAAAGCGTTCTGTCTAAAGATCCGAACGAGAAACGCGATCATATGGTTCTGCTGGAGTTCGTAACCGC
AGCGGGCATCACGCATGGTATGGATGAACTGTACAAAGGTTCGTAACTTCTGACTGAGTTGCACGCTGGT
CTCTCGCTAATGTGAGACGTACTAGTAGCGGCCGCTGCAGGGAGTTGTCTTCGAAGACTTCGCTCTAGTC
TTGGACTCCTGTTGATAGATCCAGTAATGACCTCAGAACTCCATCTGGATTTGTTCAGAACGCTCGGTTG
CCGCCGGGCGTTTTTTATTGGTGAGAATCCAGGGGTCCCCAATAATTACGATTTAAATTTGTGTCTCAAA
ATCTCTGATGTTACATTGCACAAGATAAAAATATATCATCATGAACAATAAAACTGTCTGCTTACATAAA
CAGTAATACAAGGGGTGTTATGAGCCATATTCAGCGTGAAACGAGCTGTAGCCGTCCGCGTCTGAACAGC
AACATGGATGCGGATCTGTATGGCTATAAATGGGCGCGTGATAACGTGGGTCAGAGCGGCGCGACCATTT
ATCGTCTGTATGGCAAACCGGATGCGCCGGAACTGTTTCTGAAACATGGCAAAGGCAGCGTGGCGAACGA
TGTGACCGATGAAATGGTGCGTCTGAACTGGCTGACCGAATTTATGCCGCTGCCGACCATTAAACATTTT
ATTCGCACCCCGGATGATGCGTGGCTGCTGACCACCGCGATTCCGGGCAAAACCGCGTTTCAGGTGCTGG
AAGAATATCCGGATAGCGGCGAAAACATTGTGGATGCGCTGGCCGTGTTTCTGCGTCGTCTGCATAGCAT
TCCGGTGTGCAACTGCCCGTTTAACAGCGATCGTGTGTTTCGTCTGGCCCAGGCGCAGAGCCGTATGAAC
AACGGCCTGGTGGATGCGAGCGATTTTGATGATGAACGTAACGGCTGGCCGGTGGAACAGGTGTGGAAAG
AAATGCATAAACTGCTGCCGTTTAGCCCGGATAGCGTGGTGACCCACGGCGATTTTAGCCTGGATAACCT
GATTTTCGATGAAGGCAAACTGATTGGCTGCATTGATGTGGGCCGTGTGGGCATTGCGGATCGTTATCAG
GATCTGGCCATTCTGTGGAACTGCCTGGGCGAATTTAGCCCGAGCCTGCAAAAACGTCTGTTTCAGAAAT
ATGGCATTGATAATCCGGATATGAACAAACTGCAATTTCATCTGATGCTGGATGAATTTTTCTAATAATT
AATTGGACCGCGGTCCGCGCGTTGTCCTTTTCCGCTGCATAACCCTGCTTCGGGGTCATTATAGCGATTT
TTTCGGTATATCCATCCTTTTTCGCACGATATACAGGATTTTGCCAAAGGGTTCGTGTAGACTTTCCTTG
GTGTATCCAACGGCGTCAGCCGGGCAGGATAGGTGAAGTAGGCCCACCCGCGAGCGGGTGTTCCTTCTTC
ACTGTCCCTTATTCGCACCTGGCGGTGCTCAACGGGAATCCTGCTCTGCGAGGCTGGCCGTAGGCCGGCC
CCGTAGAAAAGATCAAAGGATCTTCTTGAGATCCTTTTTTTCTGCGCGTAATCTGCTGCTTGCAAACAAA
AAAACCACCGCTACCAGCGGTGGTTTGTTTGCCGGATCAAGAGCTACCAACTCTTTTTCCGAAGGTAACT
GGCTTCAGCAGAGCGCAGATACCAAATACTGTCCTTCTAGTGTAGCCGTAGTTAGGCCACCACTTCAAGA
ACTCTGTAGCACCGCCTACATACCTCGCTCTGCTAATCCTGTTACCAGTGGCTGCTGCCAGTGGCGATAA
GTCGTGTCTTACCGGGTTGGACTCAAGACGATAGTTACCGGATAAGGCGCAGCGGTCGGGCTGAACGGGG
GGTTCGTGCACACAGCCCAGCTTGGAGCGAACGACCTACACCGAACTGAGATACCTACAGCGTGAGCTAT
GAGAAAGCGCCACGCTTCCCGAAGGGAGAAAGGCGGACAGGTATCCGGTAAGCGGCAGGGTCGGAACAGG
AGAGCGCACGAGGGAGCTTCCAGGGGGAAACGCCTGGTATCTTTATAGTCCTGTCGGGTTTCGCCACCTC
TGACTTGAGCGTCGATTTTTGTGATGCTCGTCAGGGGGGCGGAGCCTATGGAAAAACGCCAGCAACGCGG
CCTTTTTACGGTTCCTGGCCTTTTGCTGGCCTTTTGCTCACATGTTCTTTCCTGCGTTATCCCCTGATTC
TGTGGATAACCGTATTACCGCCTTTGAGTGAGCTGATACCGCTCGCCGCAGCCGAACGACCGAGCGCAGC
GAGTCAGTGAGCGAGGAAGCGGAAGAGCGCCTGATGCGGTATTTTCTCCTTACGCATCTGTGCGGTATTT
CACACCGCATATGGTGCACTCTCAGTACAATCTGCTCTGATGCCGCATAGTTAAGCCAGTATACACTCCG
CTATCGCTACGTGACTGGGTCATGGCTGCGCCCCGACACCCGCCAACACCCGCTGACGCGCCCTGACGGG
CTTGTCTGCTCCCGGCATCCGCTTACAGACAAGCTGTGACAGTCTCCGGGAGCTGCATGTGTCAGAGGTT
TTCACCGTCATCACCGAAACGCGCGAGGCAGCTGCGGTAAAGCTCATCAGCGTGGTCGTGCAGCGATTCA
CAGATGTCTGCCTGTTCATCCGCGTCCAGCTCGTTGAGTTTCTCCAGAAGCGTTAATGTCTGGCTTCTGA
TAAAGCGGGCCATGTTAAGGGCGGTTTTTTCCTGTTTGGTCACTGATGCCTCCGTGTAAGGGGGATTTCT
GTTCATGGGGGTAATGATACCGATGAAACGAGAGAGGATGCTCACGATACGGGTTACTGATGATGAACAT
GCCCGGTTACTGGAACGTTGTGAGGGTAAACAACTGGCGGTATGGATGCGGCGGGGGCGCGCCCAGCTGT
CTAGGGCGGCGGATTTGTCCTACTCAGGAGAGCGTTCACCGACAAACAACAGATAAAACGAAAGGCCCAG
TCTTTCGACTGAGCCTTTCGTTTTATTTGATGCCT
Features (pLannotate 1.2.2; 13 found; start..end, strand, type, name):
     47..68      +  misc_feature   BioBrick prefix: BioBrick prefix for parts that do not start with "ATG"
     91..115     +  promoter       J23119(SpeI) promoter (fragment): bacterial promoter (Registry of Standard Biological Parts BBa J23119) modified to end with an SpeI site
    130..150     +  RBS            RBS: efficient ribosome binding site from bacteriophage T7 gene 10 (Olins and Rangwala, 1989)
    167..877     +  CDS            superfolder GFP: GFP variant that folds robustly even when fused to poorly folded proteins (Pédelacq et al., 2006)
    930..950     +  misc_feature   BioBrick suffix: universal suffix for all parts
    984..1078    +  terminator     lambda t0 terminator: transcription terminator from phage lambda
   1210..2022    +  CDS            aphA1: KKA1_ECOLX - Also known as nptI. Protein inferred from homology: Swiss-Prot protein existence level 3. Resistance to kanamycin and structurally-related aminoglycosides, including amikacin. From Escherichia coli.
   2192..2300    +  oriT           oriT: incP origin of transfer
   2336..2924    +  rep_origin     ori: high-copy-number ColE1/pMB1/pBR322/pUC origin of replication
   3110..3250    -  misc_feature   bom: basis of mobility region from pBR322
   3352..3543    -  CDS            rop: Rop protein, which maintains plasmids at low copy number; rop
   3584..3694    +  CDS            mbeC (fragment): MBEC_ECOLX - Experimental evidence at protein level: Swiss-Prot protein existence level 1. Required for efficient mobilization of ColE1 plasmid and is thus essential to promote the specific transfer of the plasmid during conjugation. Probably functions by inducing DNA bending, helping the MbeA relaxase to melt the DNA around the nic site and cleave the phosphodiester bond. Binds specifically double-stranded DNA (dsDNA) containing the ColE1 oriT but does not recognize the inverted repeat (IR). From Escherichia coli.
   3723..3809    -  terminator     rrnB T1 terminator: Escherichia coli rrnB; transcription terminator T1 from the E. coli rrnB gene
