[The description below was written by a language model from this plasmid's Addgene catalogue record and pLannotate feature annotations shown in this document.]
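Description:
pJUMP29-1A(sfGFP) is an empty Level 1 cloning vector from the Joint Universal Modular Plasmids (JUMP) platform, a synthetic-biology vector set whose backbones derive from the SEVA architecture. At about 3.8 kb, it is a bacterial plasmid selected with kanamycin through the aphA1 (nptI) aminoglycoside phosphotransferase gene. Replication relies on the platform's "OriV 9" module, a pBR322-type (pMB1/ColE1 family) origin accompanied by the rop gene, whose product dampens copy number. The purpose field calls this medium copy, while the catalogue field lists it as low copy. The origin region also retains the pBR322 bom site and a fragment of mbeC. A separate incP oriT is present, which in principle allows conjugative mobilisation when transfer functions are supplied in trans.

No gene of interest is carried. Instead, the cloning position is occupied by a superfolder GFP cassette that serves as a visual cloning reporter. It consists of a constitutive J23119-family promoter (annotated as a fragment), a phage T7 gene 10 ribosome binding site and the sfGFP coding sequence, bracketed by a BioBrick prefix and suffix. The lambda t0 terminator lies downstream and the rrnB T1 terminator upstream of this site, insulating the cargo from backbone transcription, as is typical of SEVA-style layouts. In such dropout designs, successful assembly replaces the reporter, so correct clones give non-fluorescent colonies, while those with uncut or religated vector stay green. The record does not annotate the specific restriction sites or overhangs used for assembly. As a Level 1 vector, it is presumably the destination for assembling basic parts into transcription units within the hierarchical JUMP scheme.
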