Addgene plasmid #126960: pJUMP29-1A(sfGFP)
Purpose: (Empty Backbone) Level 1 vector. OriV 9 (pBBR322/ROP; medium copy number); sfGFP cloning reporter.
Depositing lab: Chris French. Depositing organization: University of Edinburgh. Publication: Joint universal modular plasmids (JUMP): a flexible vector platform for synthetic biology. Valenzuela-Ortega M, French C. Synth Biol (Oxf). 2021 Feb 2;6(1):ysab003. doi: 10.1093/synbio/ysab003. eCollection 2021. PubMed 33623824.
Backbone
  Vector backbone: pJUMP29-1A
  Backbone manufacturer: Backbone derived from SEVA.
  Vector type: Bacterial Expression, Synthetic Biology
Growth in bacteria
  Bacterial resistance: Kanamycin, 50 μg/mL
  Growth temperature: 37°C
  Growth strain: JM109
  Copy number: Low Copy
Gene/Insert
  Gene/Insert name: None
  Mutation: None
Terms and licenses: Academic/Nonprofit Terms; Industry Terms: Not Available to Industry
Depositor comments: Please visit https://www.biorxiv.org/content/10.1101/799585v1 for bioRxiv preprint.
How to cite: pJUMP29-1A(sfGFP) was a gift from Chris French (Addgene plasmid # 126960 ; http://n2t.net/addgene:126960 ; RRID:Addgene_126960)
